>Addgene plasmid #241212 | SA-mCherry-pA | addgene full sequence | sequence record 484620 | Addgene NGS Result
ATTTGTCCTACTCAGGAGAGCGTTCACCGACAAACAACAGATAAAACGAAAGGCCCAGTCTTCCGACTGA
GCCTTTCGTTTTATTTGATGCCTGGCAGTTCCCTACTCTCGCGTTAACGCTAGCATGGATGTTTTCCCAG
TCACGACGTTGTAAAACGACGGCCAGTCTTAAGCTCGGGCCCGGTCTCTTCGCCACTAATCCGGAGTGTG
TGTGTGTTTCTGACGTGTCTCTCTCTTCCCTTTTTTTTTTCAGACGGCTGATTTTTCTAACGCCACCATG
GTGAGCAAGGGCGAGGAGGATAACATGGCCATCATCAAGGAGTTCATGCGCTTCAAGGTGCACATGGAGG
GCTCCGTGAACGGCCACGAGTTCGAGATCGAGGGCGAGGGCGAGGGCCGCCCCTACGAGGGCACCCAGAC
CGCCAAGCTGAAGGTGACCAAGGGTGGCCCCCTGCCCTTCGCCTGGGACATCCTGTCCCCTCAGTTCATG
TACGGCTCCAAGGCCTACGTGAAGCACCCAGCCGACATCCCCGACTACTTGAAGCTGTCCTTCCCCGAGG
GCTTCAAGTGGGAGCGCGTGATGAACTTCGAGGACGGCGGCGTGGTGACCGTGACCCAGGACTCCTCCCT
GCAGGACGGCGAGTTCATCTACAAGGTGAAGCTGCGCGGCACCAACTTCCCCTCCGACGGCCCCGTAATG
CAGAAGAAGACCATGGGCTGGGAGGCCTCCTCCGAGCGGATGTACCCCGAGGACGGCGCCCTGAAGGGCG
AGATCAAGCAGAGGCTGAAGCTGAAGGACGGCGGCCACTACGACGCTGAGGTCAAGACCACCTACAAGGC
CAAGAAGCCCGTGCAGCTGCCCGGCGCCTACAACGTCAACATCAAGTTGGACATCACCTCCCACAACGAG
GACTACACCATCGTGGAACAGTACGAACGCGCCGAGGGCCGCCACTCCACCGGCGGCATGGACGAGCTGT
ACAAGTAAGCTAGAACTATAGTGAGTCGTATTACGTAGATCCAGACATGATAAGATACATTGATGAGTTT
GGACAAACCACAACTAGAATGCAGTGAAAAAAATGCTTTATTTGTGAAATTTGTGATGCTATTGCTTTAT
TTGTAACCATTATAAGCTGCAATAAACAAGTTAACAACAACAATTGCATTCATTTTATGTTTCAGGTTCA
GGGGGAGGTGTGGGAGGTTTTTTAATTCCTCAAGAGACCTCTAGACCAGCCAGGACAGAAATGCCTCGAC
TTCGCTGCTACCCAAGGTTGCCGGGTGACGCACACCGTGGAAACGGATGAAGGCACGAACCCAGTGGACA
TAAGCCTGTTCGGTTCGTAAGCTGTAATGCAAGTAGCGTATGCGCTCACGCAACTGGTCCAGAACCTTGA
CCGAACGCAGCGGTGGTAACGGCGCAGTGGCGGTTTTCATGGCTTGTTATGACTGTTTTTTTGGGGTACA
GTCTATGCCTCGGGCATCCAAGCAGCAAGCGCGTTACGCCGTGGGTCGATGTTTGATGTTATGGAGCAGC
AACGATGTTACGCAGCAGGGCAGTCGCCCTAAAACAAAGTTAAACATTATGAGGGAAGCGGTGATCGCCG
AAGTATCGACTCAACTATCAGAGGTAGTTGGCGTCATCGAGCGCCATCTCGAACCGACGTTGCTGGCCGT
ACATTTGTACGGCTCCGCAGTGGATGGCGGCCTGAAGCCACACAGTGATATTGATTTGCTGGTTACGGTG
ACCGTAAGGCTTGATGAAACAACGCGGCGAGCTTTGATCAACGACCTTTTGGAAACTTCGGCTTCCCCTG
GAGAGAGCGAGATTCTCCGCGCTGTAGAAGTCACCATTGTTGTGCACGACGACATCATTCCGTGGCGTTA
TCCAGCTAAGCGCGAACTGCAATTTGGAGAATGGCAGCGCAATGACATTCTTGCAGGTATCTTCGAGCCA
GCCACGATCGACATTGATCTGGCTATCTTGCTGACAAAAGCAAGAGAACATAGCGTTGCCTTGGTAGGTC
CAGCGGCGGAGGAACTCTTTGATCCGGTTCCTGAACAGGATCTATTTGAGGCGCTAAATGAAACCTTAAC
GCTATGGAACTCGCCGCCCGACTGGGCTGGCGATGAGCGAAATGTAGTGCTTACGTTGTCCCGCATTTGG
TACAGCGCAGTAACCGGCAAAATCGCGCCGAAGGATGTCGCTGCCGACTGGGCAATGGAGCGCCTGCCGG
CCCAGTATCAGCCCGTCATACTTGAAGCTAGACAGGCTTATCTTGGACAAGAAGAAGATCGCTTGGCCTC
GCGCGCAGATCAGTTGGAAGAATTTGTCCACTACGTGAAAGGCGAGATCACCAAGGTAGTCGGCAAATAA
CCCTCGAGCCACCCATGACCAAAATCCCTTAACGTGAGTTACGCGTCGTTCCACTGAGCGTCAGACCCCG
TAGAAAAGATCAAAGGATCTTCTTGAGATCCTTTTTTTCTGCGCGTAATCTGCTGCTTGCAAACAAAAAA
ACCACCGCTACCAGCGGTGGTTTGTTTGCCGGATCAAGAGCTACCAACTCTTTTTCCGAAGGTAACTGGC
TTCAGCAGAGCGCAGATACCAAATACTGTTCTTCTAGTGTAGCCGTAGTTAGGCCACCACTTCAAGAACT
CTGTAGCACCGCCTACATACCTCGCTCTGCTAATCCTGTTACCAGTGGCTGCTGCCAGTGGCGATAAGTC
GTGTCTTACCGGGTTGGACTCAAGACGATAGTTACCGGATAAGGCGCAGCGGTCGGGCTGAACGGGGGGT
TCGTGCACACAGCCCAGCTTGGAGCGAACGACCTACACCGAACTGAGATACCTACAGCGTGAGCTATGAG
AAAGCGCCACGCTTCCCGAAGGGAGAAAGGCGGACAGGTATCCGGTAAGCGGCAGGGTCGGAACAGGAGA
GCGCACGAGGGAGCTTCCAGGGGGAAACGCCTGGTATCTTTATAGTCCTGTCGGGTTTCGCCACCTCTGA
CTTGAGCGTCGATTTTTGTGATGCTCGTCAGGGGGGCGGAGCCTATGGAAAAACGCCAGCAACGCGGCCT
TTTTACGGTTCCTGGCCTTTTGCTGGCCTTTTGCTCACATGTTCTTTCCTGCGTTATCCCCTGATTCTGT
GGATAACCGTATTACCGCCTTTGAGTGAGCTGATACCGCTCGCCGCAGCCGAACGACCGAGCGCAGCGAG
TCAGTGAGCGAGGAAGCGGAAGAGCGCCCAATACGCAAACCGCCTCTCCCCGCGCGTTGGCCGATTCATT
AATGCAGCTGGCACGACAGGTTTCCCGACTGGAAAGCGGGCAGTGAGCGCAACGCAATTAATACGCGTAC
CGCTAGCCAGGAAGAGTTTGTAGAAACGCAAAAAGGCCATCCGTCAGGATGGCCTTCTGCTTAGTTTGAT
GCCTGGCAGTTTATGGCGGGCGTCCTGCCCGCCACCCTCCGGGCCGTTGCTTCACAACGTTCAAATCCGC
TCCCGGCGG
Features (pLannotate 1.2.2; 11 found; start..end, strand, type, name):
     41..84      +  terminator     rrnB T1 terminator: Escherichia coli rrnB; transcription terminator T1 from the E. coli rrnB gene
    131..167     -  CDS            lacZα (fragment): LacZα fragment of β-galactosidase; lacZ fragment
    278..985     +  CDS            mCherry: mCherry is a basic (constitutively fluorescent) red fluorescent protein published in 2004, derived from Discosoma sp.. It is reported to be a very rapidly-maturing monomer with low acid sensitivity.
    996..1013    -  promoter       T7 promoter (fragment): promoter for bacteriophage T7 RNA polymerase
   1018..1152    -  polyA_signal   SV40 poly(A) signal: SV40 polyadenylation signal
   1327..1350    +  promoter       Pc promoter (fragment): intI1 (promoter lies within the coding sequence); class 1 integron promoter
   1526..1582    +  CDS            GmR (fragment): gentamycin acetyltransferase; aacC1; confers resistance to gentamycin
   1589..2380    +  CDS            SmR: aminoglycoside adenylyltransferase (Murphy, 1985); aadA; confers resistance to spectinomycin and streptomycin
   2473..3061    +  rep_origin     ori: high-copy-number ColE1/pMB1/pBR322/pUC origin of replication
   3244..3336    +  CDS            lacI (fragment): lac repressor; lacI; The lac repressor binds to the lac operator to inhibit transcription in E. coli. This inhibition can be relieved by adding lactose or isopropyl-β-D-thiogalactopyranoside (IPTG).
   3391..3418    -  terminator     rrnB T2 terminator: transcription terminator T2 from the E. coli rrnB gene
