[The description below was written by a language model from this plasmid's Addgene catalogue record and pLannotate feature annotations shown in this document.]
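Description:
SA-mCherry-pA is a small (about 3.5 kb) bacterial cloning plasmid that serves as a middle entry vector in the mini-Golden subcloning platform, a modular assembly system associated with work on knock-in genome editing in zebrafish. It is built on the pU6a:sgRNA#64 backbone and is propagated in E. coli through a high-copy ColE1/pUC-type origin. Selection is with spectinomycin, provided by an intact aadA (SmR) aminoglycoside adenylyltransferase gene. This gene is preceded by fragments of a class 1 integron Pc promoter and of a gentamicin resistance gene, which look like remnants of the resistance cassette's origin rather than functional markers. rrnB T1 and T2 terminators lie at either end of the annotated region, and short lacZα and lacI fragments and a partial T7 promoter appear to be non-functional leftovers of earlier cloning.

The payload is a synthetic mCherry coding sequence, a fast-maturing monomeric red fluorescent protein derived from Discosoma, followed by an SV40 polyadenylation signal that is annotated on the opposite strand from mCherry. No eukaryotic promoter is annotated. The "SA" in the name probably denotes a splice acceptor upstream of mCherry, which would let the reporter be captured by an endogenous transcript after integration, but the feature table does not annotate such an element and the record does not define the abbreviation. The entry notes a TCGC linker as the recorded modification, though its role is not explained, and the cloning sites are listed as unknown. The module is intended to be combined with other mini-Golden parts to assemble mCherry reporter or donor constructs.
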