Addgene plasmid #241212: SA-mCherry-pA
Purpose: Middle entry vector for mini-Golden subcloning platform; mCherry
Depositing lab: Junsu Kang. Depositing organization: University of Wisconsin, Madison. Publication: Advancing knock-in approaches for robust genome editing in zebrafish. Rodriguez-Parks A, Beezley EG, Manna S, Silaban I, Almutawa SI, Cao S, Ahmed H, Guyer M, Baker S, Richards MP, Kang J. Biol Open. 2026 Feb 2:bio.062472. doi: 10.1242/bio.062472. PubMed 41630603.
Backbone
  Vector backbone: pU6a:sgRNA#64
  Vector type: Mini-Golden
Growth in bacteria
  Bacterial resistance: Spectinomycin, 50 μg/mL
  Growth temperature: 37°C
  Growth strain: DH5alpha
  Copy number: Unknown
Gene/Insert
  Gene/Insert name: mCherry
  Species: Synthetic
  Mutation: TCGC linker
  Cloning method: Restriction Enzyme; 5′ cloning site Unknown (unknown if destroyed); 3′ cloning site Unknown (unknown if destroyed)
Terms and licenses: Academic/Nonprofit Terms; Industry Terms: Not Available to Industry
How to cite: SA-mCherry-pA was a gift from Junsu Kang (Addgene plasmid # 241212 ; http://n2t.net/addgene:241212 ; RRID:Addgene_241212)
